>Addgene plasmid #66425 | MAS1-Tango | depositor partial sequence | sequence record 113463 | empty Tango
GACGGATCGGGAGATCTCCCGATCCCCTATGGTGCACTCTCAGTACAATCTGCTCTGATGCCGCATAGTT
AAGCCAGTATCTGCTCCCTGCTTGTGTGTTGGAGGTCGCTGAGTAGTGCGCGAGCAAAATTTAAGCTACA
ACAAGGCAAGGCTTGACCGACAATTGCATGAAGAATCTGCTTAGGGTTAGGCGTTTTGCGCTGCTTCGCG
ATGTACGGGCCAGATATACGCGTTGACATTGATTATTGACTAGTTATTAATAGTAATCAATTACGGGGTC
ATTAGTTCATAGCCCATATATGGAGTTCCGCGTTACATAACTTACGGTAAATGGCCCGCCTGGCTGACCG
CCCAACGACCCCCGCCCATTGACGTCAATAATGACGTATGTTCCCATAGTAACGCCAATAGGGACTTTCC
ATTGACGTCAATGGGTGGAGTATTTACGGTAAACTGCCCACTTGGCAGTACATCAAGTGTATCATATGCC
AAGTACGCCCCCTATTGACGTCAATGACGGTAAATGGCCCGCCTGGCATTATGCCCAGTACATGACCTTA
TGGGACTTTCCTACTTGGCAGTACATCTACGTATTAGTCATCGCTATTACCATGGTGATGCGGTTTTGGC
AGTACATCAATGGGCGTGGATAGCGGTTTGACTCACGGGGATTTCCAAGTCTCCACCCCATTGACGTCAA
TGGGAGTTTGTTTTGGCACCAAAATCAACGGGACTTTCCAAAATGTCGTAACAACTCCGCCCCATTGACG
CAAATGGGCGGTAGGCGTGTACGGTGGGAGGTCTATATAAGCAGAGCTCTCTGGCTAACTAGAGAACCCA
CTGCTTACTGGCTTATCGAAATTAATACGACTCACTATAGGGAGACCCAAGCTGGCTAGCGTTTAAACTT
AAGCTTGGTACCGAGCTCGGATCCACTAGTCCAGTGTGGTGGAATTCTGCAGATATCCAGCACAGTGGCG
GCCGCGCCACCATGAAGACGATCATCGCCCTGAGCTACATCTTCTGCCTGGTATTCGCCGACTACAAGGA
CGATGATGACGCCAGCATCGATACCGGTGGACGCACCCCACCCAGCCTGGGTCCCCAAGATGAGTCCTGC
ACCACCGCCAGCTCCTCCCTGGCCAAGGACACTTCATCGACCGGTGAGAACCTGTACTTCCAGCTAAGAT
TAGATAAAAGTAAAGTGATTAACAGCGCATTAGAGCTGCTTAATGAGGTCGGAATCGAAGGTTTAACAAC
CCGTAAACTCGCCCAGAAGCTAGGTGTAGAGCAGCCTACATTGTATTGGCATGTAAAAAATAAGCGGGCT
TTGCTCGACGCCTTAGCCATTGAGATGTTAGATAGGCACCATACTCACTTTTGCCCTTTAGAAGGGGAAA
GCTGGCAAGATTTTTTACGTAATAACGCTAAAAGTTTTAGATGTGCTTTACTAAGTCATCGCGATGGAGC
AAAAGTACATTTAGGTACACGGCCTACAGAAAAACAGTATGAAACTCTCGAAAATCAATTAGCCTTTTTA
TGCCAACAAGGTTTTTCACTAGAGAATGCATTATATGCACTCAGCGCTGTGGGGCATTTTACTTTAGGTT
GCGTATTGGAAGATCAAGAGCATCAAGTCGCTAAAGAAGAAAGGGAAACACCTACTACTGATAGTATGCC
GCCATTATTACGACAAGCTATCGAATTATTTGATCACCAAGGTGCAGAGCCAGCCTTCTTATTCGGCCTT
GAATTGATCATATGCGGATTAGAAAAACAACTTAAATGTGAAAGTGGGTCCGCGTACAGCCGCGCGCGTA
CGAAAAACAATTACGGGTCTACCATCGAGGGCCTGCTCGATCTCCCGGACGACGACGCCCCCGAAGAGGC
GGGGCTGGCGGCTCCGCGCCTGTCCTTTCTCCCCGCGGGACACACGCGCAGACTGTCGACGGCCCCCCCG
ACCGATGTCAGCCTGGGGGACGAGCTCCACTTAGACGGCGAGGACGTGGCGATGGCGCATGCCGACGCGC
TAGACGATTTCGATCTGGACATGTTGGGGGACGGGGATTCCCCGGGTCCGGGATTTACCCCCCACGACTC
CGCCCCCTACGGCGCTCTGGATATGGCCGACTTCGAGTTTGAGCAGATGTTTACCGATGCCCTTGGAATT
GACGAGTACGGTGGGTAGCTCGAGTCTAGAGGGCCCGTTTAAACCCGCTGATCAGCCTCGACTGTGCCTT
CTAGTTGCCAGCCATCTGTTGTTTGCCCCTCCCCCGTGCCTTCCTTGACCCTGGAAGGTGCCACTCCCAC
TGTCCTTTCCTAATAAAATGAGGAAATTGCATCGCATTGTCTGAGTAGGTGTCATTCTATTCTGGGGGGT
GGGGTGGGGCAGGACAGCAAGGGGGAGGATTGGGAAGACAATAGCAGGCATGCTGGGGATGCGGTGGGCT
CTATGGCTTCTGAGGCGGAAAGAACCAGCTGGGGCTCTAGGGGGTATCCCC
[124 nt withheld, positions 2502-2625]
C
[91 nt withheld, positions 2627-2717]
A
[49 nt withheld, positions 2719-2767]
CCTTTGACGTTGGAGTCCACGTTCTTT
[37 nt withheld, positions 2795-2831]
ACCCTATCTCGGTCTATTCTTTTGATTTATAAGGGATTTTGCCGATTTCGGCCTATTGGTTAAAAAATGA
GCTGATTTAACAAAAATTTAACGCGAATTAATTCTGTGGAATGTGTGTCAGTTAGGGTGTGGAAAGTCCC
CAGGCTCCCCAGCAGGCAGAAGTATGCAAAGCATGCATCTCAATTAGTCAGCAACCAGGTGTGGAAAGTC
CCCAGGCTCCCCAGCAGGCAGAAGTATGCAAAGCATGCATCTCAATTAGTCAGCAACCATAGTCCCGCCC
CTAACTCCGCCCATCCCGCCCCTAACTCCGCCCAGTTCCGCCCATTCTCCGCCCCATGGCTGACTAATTT
TTTTTATTTATGCAGAGGCCGAGGCCGCCTCTGCCTCTGAGCTATTCCAGAAGTAGTGAGGAGGCTTTTT
TGGAGGCCTAGGCTTTTGCAAAAAGCTCCCGGGAGCTTGTATATCCATTTTCGGATCTGATCAAGAGACA
GGATGAGGATCGTTTCGCATGATTGAACAAGATGGATTGCACGCAGGTTCTCCGGCCGCTTGGGTGGAGA
GGCTATTCGGCTATGACTGGGCACAACAGACAATCGGCTGCTCTGATGCCGCCGTGTTCCGGCTGTCAGC
GCAGGGGCGCCCGGTTCTTTTTGTCAAGACCGACCTGTCCGGTGCCCTGAATGAACTGCAGGACGAGGCA
GCGCGGCTATCGTGGCTGGCCACGACGGGCGTTCCTTGCGCAGCTGTGCTCGACGTTGTCACTGAAGCGG
GAAGGGACTGGCTGCTATTGGGCGAAGTGCCGGGGCAGGATCTCCTGTCATCTCACCTTGCTCCTGCCGA
GAAAGTATCCATCATGGCTGATGCAATGCGGCGGCTGCATACGCTTGATCCGGCTACCTGCCCATTCGAC
CACCAAGCGAAACATCGCATCGAGCGAGCACGTACTCGGATGGAAGCCGGTCTTGTCGATCAGGATGATC
TGGACGAAGAGCATCAGGGGCTCGCGCCAGCCGAACTGTTCGCCAGGCTCAAGGCGCGCATGCCCGACGG
CGAGGATCTCGTCGTGACCCATGGCGATGCCTGCTTGCCGAATATCATGGTGGAAAATGGCCGCTTTTCT
GGATTCATCGACTGTGGCCGGCTGGGTGTGGCGGACCGCTATCAGGACATAGCGTTGGCTACCCGTGATA
TTGCTGAAGAGCTTGGCGGCGAATGGGCTGACCGCTTCCTCGTGCTTTACGGTATCGCCGCTCCCGATTC
GCAGCGCATCGCCTTCTATCGCCTTCTTGACGAGTTCTTCTGAGCGGGACTCTGGGGTTCGAAATGACCG
ACCAAGCGACGCCCAACCTGCCATCACGAGATTTCGATTCCACCGCCGCCTTCTATGAAAGGTTGGGCTT
CGGAATCGTTTTCCGGGACGCCGGCTGGATGATCCTCCAGCGCGGGGATCTCATGCTGGAGTTCTTCGCC
CACCCCAACTTGTTTATTGCAGCTTATAATGGTTACAAATAAAGCAATAGCATCACAAATTTCACAAATA
AAGCATTTTTTTCACTGCATTCTAGTTGTGGTTTGTCCAAACTCATCAATGTATCTTATCATGTCTGTAT
ACCGTCGACCTCTAGCTAGAGCTTGGCGTAATCATGGTCATAGCTGTTTCCTGTGTGAAATTGTTATCCG
CTCACAATTCCACACAACATACGAGCCGGAAGCATAAAGTGTAAAGCCTGGGGTGCCTAATGAGTGAGCT
AACTCACATTAATTGCGTTGCGCTCACTGCCCGCTTTCCAGTCGGGAAACCTGTCGTGCCAGCTGCATTA
ATGAATCGGCCAACGCGCGGGGAGAGGCGGTTTGCGTATTGGGCGCTCTTCCGCTTCCTCGCTCACTGAC
TCGCTGCGCTCGGTCGTTCGGCTGCGGCGAGCGGTATCAGCTCACTCAAAGGCGGTAATACGGTTATCCA
CAGAATCAGGGGATAACGCAGGAAAGAACATGTGAGCAAAAGGCCAGCAAAAGGCCAGGAACCGTAAAAA
GGCCGCGTTGCTGGCGTTTTTCCATAGGCTCCGCCCCCCTGACGAGCATCACAAAAATCGACGCTCAAGT
CAGAGGTGGCGAAACCCGACAGGACTATAAAGATACCAGGCGTTTCCCCCTGGAAGCTCCCTCGTGCGCT
CTCCTGTTCCGACCCTGCCGCTTACCGGATACCTGTCCGCCTTTCTCCCTTCGGGAAGCGTGGCGCTTTC
TCATAGCTCACGCTGTAGGTATCTCAGTTCGGTGTAGGTCGTTCGCTCCAAGCTGGGCTGTGTGCACGAA
CCCCCCGTTCAGCCCGACCGCTGCGCCTTATCCGGTAACTATCGTCTTGAGTCCAACCCGGTAAGACACG
ACTTATCGCCACTGGCAGCAGCCACTGGTAACAGGATTAGCAGAGCGAGGTATGTAGGCGGTGCTACAGA
GTTCTTGAAGTGGTGGCCTAACTACGGCTACACTAGAAGAACAGTATTTGGTATCTGCGCTCTGCTGAAG
CCAGTTACCTTCGGAAAAAGAGTTGGTAGCTCTTGATCCGGCAAACAAACCACCGCTGGTAGCGGTTTTT
TTGTTTGCAAGCAGCAGATTACGCGCAGAAAAAAAGGATCTCAAGAAGATCCTTTGATCTTTTCTACGGG
GTCTGACGCTCAGTGGAACGAAAACTCACGTTAAGGGATTTTGGTCATGAGATTATCAAAAAGGATCTTC
ACCTAGATCCTTTTAAATTAAAAATGAAGTTTTAAATCAATCTAAAGTATATATGAGTAAACTTGGTCTG
ACAGTTACCAATGCTTAATCAGTGAGGCACCTATCTCAGCGATCTGTCTATTTCGTTCATCCATAGTTGC
CTGACTCCCCGTCGTGTAGATAACTACGATACGGGAGGGCTTACCATCTGGCCCCAGTGCTGCAATGATA
CCGCGAGACCCACGCTCACCGGCTCCAGATTTATCAGCAATAAACCAGCCAGCCGGAAGGGCCGAGCGCA
GAAGTGGTCCTGCAACTTTATCCGCCTCCATCCAGTCTATTAATTGTTGCCGGGAAGCTAGAGTAAGTAG
TTCGCCAGTTAATAGTTTGCGCAACGTTGTTGCCATTGCTACAGGCATCGTGGTGTCACGCTCGTCGTTT
GGTATGGCTTCATTCAGCTCCGGTTCCCAACGATCAAGGCGAGTTACATGATCCCCCATGTTGTGCAAAA
AAGCGGTTAGCTCCTTCGGTCCTCCGATCGTTGTCAGAAGTAAGTTGGCCGCAGTGTTATCACTCATGGT
TATGGCAGCACTGCATAATTCTCTTACTGTCATGCCATCCGTAAGATGCTTTTCTGTGACTGGTGAGTAC
TCAACCAAGTCATTCTGAGAATAGTGTATGCGGCGACCGAGTTGCTCTTGCCCGGCGTCAATACGGGATA
ATACCGCGCCACATAGCAGAACTTTAAAAGTGCTCATCATTGGAAAACGTTCTTCGGGGCGAAAACTCTC
AAGGATCTTACCGCTGTTGAGATCCAGTTCGATGTAACCCACTCGTGCACCCAACTGATCTTCAGCATCT
TTTACTTTCACCAGCGTTTCTGGGTGAGCAAAAACAGGAAGGCAAAATGCCGCAAAAAAGGGAATAAGGG
CGACACGGAAATGTTGAATACTCATACTCTTCCTTTTTCAATATTATTGAAGCATTTATCAGGGTTATTG
TCTCATGAGCGGATACATATTTGAATGTATTTAGAAAAATAAACAAATAGGGGTTCCGCGCACATTTCCC
CGAAAAGTGCCACCTGACGTC
