>Addgene plasmid #66425 | MAS1-Tango | depositor partial sequence | sequence record 113464 | MAS1
ATGGACGGATCCAACGTGACCTCCTTCGTTGTGGAGGAGCCCACAAACATCAGCACTGGGAGAAACGCCT
CCGTTGGTAACGCCCATCGCCAGATCCCAATAGTCCACTGGGTTATCATGTCCATTTCTCCAGTAGGATT
CGTGGAGAATGGGATATTGCTCTGGTTTTTGTGTTTTCGCATGCGCCGAAATCCTTTTACAGTTTACATC
ACTCACCTGTCTATCGCCGACATCTCCTTGTTGTTCTGTATCTTCATTCTGTCCATCGACTACGCACTGG
ATTACGAGCTGTCTTCCGGCCACTATTATACTATTGTAACCTTGTCCGTGACTTTTCTGTTTGGTTACAA
CACAGGACTCTATCTTCTGACCGCAATTTCCGTCGAACGGTGCCTGAGTGTCCTGTATCCTATTTGGTAT
CGGTGCCATAGACCAAAGTATCAGAGCGCTCTTGTCTGTGCACTGCTGTGGGCTCTGTCTTGTTTGGTGA
CAACTATGGAATACGTGATGTGTATAGACAGGGAGGAGGAGTCACACAGCAGAAATGACTGTAGAGCTGT
AATCATATTCATTGCTATCCTGAGCTTCCTCGTTTTCACCCCGCTCATGCTCGTGAGTTCAACGATACTG
GTGGTGAAGATCAGGAAGAACACGTGGGCGAGTCACTCTTCTAAACTGTACATCGTGATCATGGTGACGA
TTATCATATTTCTGATTTTTGCCATGCCCATGAGATTGCTCTACCTGCTGTACTATGAGTACTGGTCCAC
CTTTGGAAATCTGCACCACATCTCACTGCTGTTCTCCACCATAAACAGTAGCGCCAATCCCTTTATATAT
TTCTTCGTTGGCTCCTCAAAGAAAAAGCGGTTTAAAGAGAGCCTCAAGGTTGTTCTGACAAGAGCCTTCA
AAGACGAAATGCAACCACGAAGGCAGAAAGATAATTGCAATACAGTTACAGTGGAGACCGTGGTG
