>Addgene plasmid #66425 | MAS1-Tango | addgene partial sequence | sequence record 120102 | CMV-F 5'-CGCAAATGGGCGGTAGGCGTG-3'
GCTCTCTGGCTAACTAGAGAACCCACTGCTTACTGGCTTATCGAAATTAATACGACTCACTATAGGGAGA
CCCAAGCTGGCTAGCGTTTAAACTTAAGCTTGGTACCGAGCTCGGATCCACTAGTCCAGTGTGGTGGAAT
TCTGCAGATATCCAGCACAGTGGCGGCCGCGCCACCATGAAGACGATCATCGCCCTGAGCTACATCTTCT
GCCTGGTATTCGCCGACTACAAGGACGATGATGACGCCAGCATCGATATGGACGGATCCAACGTGACCTC
CTTCGTTGTGGAGGAGCCCACAAACATCAGCACTGGGAGAAACGCCTCCGTTGGTAACGCCCATCGCCAG
ATCCCAATAGTCCACTGGGTTATCATGTCCATTTCTCCAGTAGGATTCGTGGAGAATGGGATATTGCTCT
GGTTTTTGTGTTTTCGCATGCGCCGAAATCCTTTTACAGTTTACATCACTCACCTGTCTATCGCCGACAT
CTCCTTGTTGTTCTGTATCTTCATTCTGTCCATCGACTACGCACTGGATTACGAGCTGTCTTCCGGCCAC
TATTATACTATTGTAACCTTGTCCGTGACTTTTCTGTTTGGTTACAACACAGGACTCTATCTTCTGACCG
CAATTTCCGTCGAACGGTGCCTGAGTGTCCTGTATCCTATTTGGTATCGGTGCCATAGACCAAAGTATCA
GAGCGCTCTTGTCTGTGCACTGCTGTGGGCTCTGTCTTGTTTGGTGACAACTATGGAATACGTGATGTGT
ATAGACAGGGAGGAGGAGTCACACAGCAGAAATGACTGTAGAGCTGTAATCATATTCATTGCTATCCTGA
GCTTCCTCGTTTTCACCCCGCTCATGCTCGTGAGTTCAACGATACTGGTGGTGAAGATCAGGAAGAACAC
GTGGGCGAGTCACTCTTCTAAACTGTACATCGTGATCATGGTGACGATTATCATATTTCTGATTTTTGCC
ATGCCCATGA
