>Addgene plasmid #66425 | MAS1-Tango | addgene partial sequence | sequence record 120103 | Tet-R 5'-GGCGAGTTTACGGGTTGTTA-3'
GCTCTAATGCGCTGTTAATCACTTTACTTTTATCTAATCTTAGCTGGAAGTACAGGTTCTCACCGGTCGA
TGAAGTGTCCTTGGCCAGGGAGGAGCTGGCGGTGGTGCAGGACTCATCTTGGGGACCCAGGCTGGGTGGG
GTGCGTCCACCGGTATCGATCACCACGGTCTCCACTGTAACTGTATTGCAATTATCTTTCTGCCTTCGTG
GTTGCATTTCGTCTTTGAAGGCTCTTGTCAGAACAACCTTGAGGCTCTCTTTAAACCGCTTTTTCTTTGA
GGAGCCAACGAAGAAATATATAAAGGGATTGGCGCTACTGTTTATGGTGGAGAACAGCAGTGAGATGTGG
TGCAGATTTCCAAAGGTGGACCAGTACTCATAGTACAGCAGGTAGAGCAATCTCATGGGCATGGCAAAAA
TCAGAAATATGATAATCGTCACCATGATCACGATGTACAGTTTAGAAGAGTGACTCGCCCACGTGTTCTT
CCTGATCTTCACCACCAGTATCGTTGAACTCACGAGCATGAGCGGGGTGAAAACGAGGAAGCTCAGGATA
GCAATGAATATGATTACAGCTCTACAGTCATTTCTGCTGTGTGACTCCTCCTCCCTGTCTATACACATCA
CGTATTCCATAGTTGTCACCAAACAAGACAGAGCCCACAGCAGTGCACAGACAAGAGCGCTCTGATACTT
TGGTCTATGGCACCGATACCAAATAGGATACAGGACACTCAGGCACCGTTCGACGGAAATTGCGGTCAGA
AGATAGAGTCCTGTGTTGTAACCAAACAGAAAAGTCACGGACAAGGTTACAATAGTATAATAGTGGCCGG
AAGACAGCTCGTAATCCAGTGCGTAGTCGATGGACAGAATGAAGATACAGAACAACAAGGAGATGTCGGC
GATAGACAGGTGAGTGATGTAAACTGTAAAAGGATTTCGGCGCATGCGAAAACACAAAAACCAGAGCAAT
ATCCCATTCTCCACGAATCCTACTGGAGAAATGGACATGATAACCCAGTGGACTATTGGGATCTGGCGAT
GGGCGTTACCAACGGAGGCGTTTCTCCCAGTGCTGATGT
