[The description below was written by a language model from this plasmid's Addgene catalogue record.]
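Description:
MAS1-Tango is a mammalian expression plasmid from the PRESTO-Tango collection, built on an "empty Tango" backbone that was itself derived from pcDNA3.1(+). It is maintained in E. coli as a high-copy plasmid under ampicillin selection, and it carries a neomycin resistance marker that allows G418 selection in mammalian cells. The record gives no feature table, so the origins of replication and polyadenylation signals are not listed explicitly.

The insert is the human MAS1 coding sequence (about 975 bp), which encodes a G protein-coupled receptor. It is expressed from the CMV promoter and cloned by restriction enzymes using NotI at the 5′ end. The backbone adds an N-terminal FLAG tag, which can be used to detect the receptor. Depositor comments indicate that a tTA (tetracycline transactivator) sequence lies downstream of the receptor. They also warn that the site following tTA is XbaI rather than XhoI in most vectors of this series, so the 3′ site in any given clone should be checked.

In the Tango approach named in the record, receptor activation recruits arrestin, and this translocation event is converted into transcriptional activation. The tTA fused to the receptor serves as the transcription factor that drives a reporter in the assay cell line. The linker, protease site and reporter details are not stated in this record.

The construct is intended for parallel, G protein-independent screening of ligands across the GPCR family. It was produced under a program aimed at building tools for understudied druggable proteins.
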