Addgene plasmid #66425: MAS1-Tango
Purpose: Expression of G protein-coupled receptors for PRESTO-Tango: parallel receptorome expression and screening via transcriptional output, with transcriptional activation following arrestin translocation
Depositing lab: Bryan Roth. Depositing organization: University of North Carolina at Chapel Hill. Publication: PRESTO-Tango as an open-source resource for interrogation of the druggable human GPCRome. Kroeze WK, Sassano MF, Huang XP, Lansu K, McCorvy JD, Giguere PM, Sciaky N, Roth BL. Nat Struct Mol Biol. 2015 May;22(5):362-9. doi: 10.1038/nsmb.3014. Epub 2015 Apr 20. PubMed 25895059.
Backbone
  Vector backbone: empty Tango
  Backbone size w/o insert (bp): 6632
  Vector type: Mammalian Expression
  Selectable markers: Neomycin (select with G418)
Growth in bacteria
  Bacterial resistance: Ampicillin, 100 μg/mL
  Growth temperature: 37°C
  Growth strain: DH5alpha
  Copy number: High Copy
Gene/Insert
  Gene/Insert name: MAS1
  Species: H. sapiens (human)
  Insert size (bp): 975
  Entrez Gene: MAS1 (a.k.a. MAS, MGRA)
  Promoter: CMV
  Tag / fusion protein: FLAG (N terminal on backbone)
  Cloning method: Restriction Enzyme; 5′ cloning site NotI (not destroyed); 3′ cloning site XhoI (unknown if destroyed)
  Sequencing primers: 5′ CMV-F; 3′ Tet-R
Terms and licenses: Academic/Nonprofit Terms; Industry Terms: Not Available to Industry
Depositor comments: Please note: Most of the PRESTO-Tango vectors do not contain the XhoI cut site downstream of the tTA sequence and instead carry an XbaI site. If you need to perform an XhoI digest we recommend sequencing with a forward primer at the C-terminus of tTA to determine which of the two sites is present. Suggested primer: 5-gagctccacttagacggcgagg-3. Original backbone was pcDNA3.1(+). These plasmids were generated as part of the Illuminating the Druggable Genome (IDG) program sponsored by the NIH Common Fund. The goal of this program is to identify, gather, and distribute information and resources for proteins that currently are not well-studied yet belong to commonly drug-targeted protein families: protein kinases, non-olfactory G-protein coupled receptors (GPCRs), and ion channels. The IDG program is designed to develop fundamental research tools for understudied proteins, elucidate their function, and disseminate the IDG-related resources and data to the greater scientific community.
How to cite: MAS1-Tango was a gift from Bryan Roth (Addgene plasmid # 66425 ; http://n2t.net/addgene:66425 ; RRID:Addgene_66425)
